>Addgene plasmid #171599 | pLenti_CMV-EGFP-2A-mNeonGreen | addgene full sequence | sequence record 335072 | Addgene NGS Result
TTTACACTTTATGCTTCCGGCTCGTATGTTGTGTGGAATTGTGAGCGGATAACAATTTCACACAGGAAAC
AGCTATGACCATGATTACGCCAAGCGCGCAATTAACCCTCACTAAAGGGAACAAAAGCTGGAGCTGCAAG
CTTAATGTAGTCTTATGCAATACTCTTGTAGTCTTGCAACATGGTAACGATGAGTTAGCAACATGCCTTA
CAAGGAGAGAAAAAGCACCGTGCATGCCGATTGGTGGAAGTAAGGTGGTACGATCGTGCCTTATTAGGAA
GGCAACAGACGGGTCTGACATGGATTGGACGAACCACTGAATTGCCGCATTGCAGAGATATTGTATTTAA
GTGCCTAGCTCGATACATAAACGGGTCTCTCTGGTTAGACCAGATCTGAGCCTGGGAGCTCTCTGGCTAA
CTAGGGAACCCACTGCTTAAGCCTCAATAAAGCTTGCCTTGAGTGCTTCAAGTAGTGTGTGCCCGTCTGT
TGTGTGACTCTGGTAACTAGAGATCCCTCAGACCCTTTTAGTCAGTGTGGAAAATCTCTAGCAGTGGCGC
CCGAACAGGGACTTGAAAGCGAAAGGGAAACCAGAGGAGCTCTCTCGACGCAGGACTCGGCTTGCTGAAG
CGCGCACGGCAAGAGGCGAGGGGCGGCGACTGGTGAGTACGCCAAAAATTTTGACTAGCGGAGGCTAGAA
GGAGAGAGATGGGTGCGAGAGCGTCAGTATTAAGCGGGGGAGAATTAGATCGCGATGGGAAAAAATTCGG
TTAAGGCCAGGGGGAAAGAAAAAATATAAATTAAAACATATAGTATGGGCAAGCAGGGAGCTAGAACGAT
TCGCAGTTAATCCTGGCCTGTTAGAAACATCAGAAGGCTGTAGACAAATACTGGGACAGCTACAACCATC
CCTTCAGACAGGATCAGAAGAACTTAGATCATTATATAATACAGTAGCAACCCTCTATTGTGTGCATCAA
AGGATAGAGATAAAAGACACCAAGGAAGCTTTAGACAAGATAGAGGAAGAGCAAAACAAAAGTAAGACCA
CCGCACAGCAAGCGGCCGCTGATCTTCAGACCTGGAGGAGGAGATATGAGGGACAATTGGAGAAGTGAAT
TATATAAATATAAAGTAGTAAAAATTGAACCATTAGGAGTAGCACCCACCAAGGCAAAGAGAAGAGTGGT
GCAGAGAGAAAAAAGAGCAGTGGGAATAGGAGCTTTGTTCCTTGGGTTCTTGGGAGCAGCAGGAAGCACT
ATGGGCGCAGCGTCAATGACGCTGACGGTACAGGCCAGACAATTATTGTCTGGTATAGTGCAGCAGCAGA
ACAATTTGCTGAGGGCTATTGAGGCGCAACAGCATCTGTTGCAACTCACAGTCTGGGGCATCAAGCAGCT
CCAGGCAAGAATCCTGGCTGTGGAAAGATACCTAAAGGATCAACAGCTCCTGGGGATTTGGGGTTGCTCT
GGAAAACTCATTTGCACCACTGCTGTGCCTTGGAATGCTAGTTGGAGTAATAAATCTCTGGAACAGATTT
GGAATCACACGACCTGGATGGAGTGGGACAGAGAAATTAACAATTACACAAGCTTAATACACTCCTTAAT
TGAAGAATCGCAAAACCAGCAAGAAAAGAATGAACAAGAATTATTGGAATTAGATAAATGGGCAAGTTTG
TGGAATTGGTTTAACATAACAAATTGGCTGTGGTATATAAAATTATTCATAATGATAGTAGGAGGCTTGG
TAGGTTTAAGAATAGTTTTTGCTGTACTTTCTATAGTGAATAGAGTTAGGCAGGGATATTCACCATTATC
GTTTCAGACCCACCTCCCAACCCCGAGGGGACCCGACAGGCCCGAAGGAATAGAAGAAGAAGGTGGAGAG
AGAGACAGAGACAGATCCATTCGATTAGTGAACGGATCTCGACGGTATCGGTTAACTTTTAAAAGAAAAG
GGGGGATTGGGGGGTACAGTGCAGGGGAAAGAATAGTAGACATAATAGCAACAGACATACAAACTAAAGA
ATTACAAAAACAAATTACAAAATTCAAAATTTTATCGATAAGCTTGGGAGTTCCGCGTTACATAACTTAC
GGTAAATGGCCCGCCTGGCTGACCGCCCAACGACCCCCGCCCATTGACGTCAATAATGACGTATGTTCCC
ATAGTAACGCCAATAGGGACTTTCCATTGACGTCAATGGGTGGAGTATTTACGGTAAACTGCCCACTTGG
CAGTACATCAAGTGTATCATATGCCAAGTACGCCCCCTATTGACGTCAATGACGGTAAATGGCCCGCCTG
GCATTATGCCCAGTACATGACCTTATGGGACTTTCCTACTTGGCAGTACATCTACGTATTAGTCATCGCT
ATTACCATGGTGATGCGGTTTTGGCAGTACATCAATGGGCGTGGATAGCGGTTTGACTCACGGGGATTTC
CAAGTCTCCACCCCATTGACGTCAATGGGAGTTTGTTTTGGCACCAAAATCAACGGGACTTTCCAAAATG
TCGTAACAACTCCGCCCCATTGACGCAAATGGGCGGTAGGCGTGTACGGTGGGAGGTCTATATAAGCAGA
GCTCGTTTAGTGAACCGTCAGATCGCCTGGAGACGCCACCATGGTGTCTAAAGGAGAAGAATTATTTACC
GGGGTGGTGCCCATCCTGGTCGAGCTGGACGGCGACGTAAACGGCCACAAGTTCAGCGTGTCCGGCGAGG
GCGAGGGCGATGCCACCTACGGCAAGCTGACCCTGAAGTTCATCTGCACCACCGGCAAGCTGCCCGTGCC
CTGGCCCACCCTCGTGACCACCCTGACCTACGGCGTGCAGTGCTTCAGCCGCTACCCCGACCACATGAAG
CAGCACGACTTCTTCAAGTCCGCCATGCCCGAAGGCTACGTCCAGGAGCGCACCATCTTCTTCAAGGACG
ACGGCAACTACAAGACCCGCGCCGAGGTGAAGTTCGAGGGCGACACCCTGGTGAACCGCATCGAGCTGAA
GGGCATCGACTTCAAGGAGGACGGCAACATCCTGGGGCACAAGCTGGAGTACAACTACAACAGCCACAAC
GTCTATATCATGGCCGACAAGCAGAAGAACGGCATCAAGGTGAACTTCAAGATCCGCCACAACATCGAGG
ACGGCAGCGTGCAGCTCGCCGACCACTACCAGCAGAACACCCCCATCGGCGACGGCCCCGTGCTGCTGCC
CGACAACCACTACCTGAGCACCCAGTCCGCCCTGAGCAAAGACCCCAACGAGAAGCGCGATCACATGGTC
CTGCTGGAGTTCGTGACCGCCGCCGGGATCACTCTCGGAGGTAGCGGAGCTACTAACTTCAGCCTGCTGA
AGCAGGCTGGAGACGTGGAGGAGAACCCTGGACCTGTGTCCAAGGGCGAGGAGGACAACATGGCCTCCCT
GCCCGCTACCCACGAGCTGCACATTTTCGGCTCCATTAACGGCGTGGACTTCGACATGGTGGGCCAGGGC
ACAGGCAACCCAAACGACGGCTACGAGGAGCTGAACCTGAAGTCTACAAAGGGCGACCTGCAGTTCTCTC
CATGGATCCTGGTGCCCCACATCGGCTACGGCTTCCACCAGTACCTCCCCTACCCCGACGGCATGTCCCC
TTTCCAGGCCGCCATGGTGGACGGCAGCGGCTACCAGGTGCACAGGACCATGCAGTTCGAGGACGGCGCT
AGCCTGACAGTGAACTACCGCTACACCTACGAGGGCAGCCACATTAAGGGCGAGGCTCAGGTGAAGGGCA
CAGGCTTCCCTGCCGACGGCCCTGTGATGACAAACTCTCTGACAGCCGCTGACTGGTGCAGATCTAAGAA
GACCTACCCAAACGACAAGACCATCATTAGCACCTTCAAGTGGTCTTACACCACCGGCAACGGCAAGCGG
TACAGAAGCACAGCCAGGACAACATACACATTCGCTAAGCCCATGGCTGCTAACTACCTGAAGAACCAGC
CCATGTACGTGTTCAGGAAGACAGAGCTGAAGCACAGCAAGACAGAGCTCAACTTCAAGGAGTGGCAGAA
GGCTTTCACCGACGTGATGGGCATGGACGAGCTGTACAAGTAATCACCCAGCTTTCTTGTACAAAGTGGT
TGATATCCAGCACAGTGGCGGCCGCTCGACAATCAACCTCTGGATTACAAAATTTGTGAAAGATTGACTG
GTATTCTTAACTATGTTGCTCCTTTTACGCTATGTGGATACGCTGCTTTAATGCCTTTGTATCATGCTAT
TGCTTCCCGTATGGCTTTCATTTTCTCCTCCTTGTATAAATCCTGGTTGCTGTCTCTTTATGAGGAGTTG
TGGCCCGTTGTCAGGCAACGTGGCGTGGTGTGCACTGTGTTTGCTGACGCAACCCCCACTGGTTGGGGCA
TTGCCACCACCTGTCAGCTCCTTTCCGGGACTTTCGCTTTCCCCCTCCCTATTGCCACGGCGGAACTCAT
CGCCGCCTGCCTTGCCCGCTGCTGGACAGGGGCTCGGCTGTTGGGCACTGACAATTCCGTGGTGTTGTCG
GGGAAGCTGACGTCCTTTCCATGGCTGCTCGCCTGTGTTGCCACCTGGATTCTGCGCGGGACGTCCTTCT
GCTACGTCCCTTCGGCCCTCAATCCAGCGGACCTTCCTTCCCGCGGCCTGCTGCCGGCTCTGCGGCCTCT
TCCGCGTCTTCGCCTTCGCCCTCAGACGAGTCGGATCTCCCTTTGGGCCGCCTCCCCGCCTGGAATTCTG
CAGATATCCGGTTAGTAATGAGTTTGGAATTAATTCTGTGCACAATTCGAGCTCGGTACCTTTAAGACCA
ATGACTTACAAGGCAGCTGTAGATCTTAGCCACTTTTTAAAAGAAAAGGGGGGACTGGAAGGGCTAGCTC
ACTCCCAACGAAGACAAGATCTGCTTTTTGCTTGTACTGGGTCTCTCTGGTTAGACCAGATCTGAGCCTG
GGAGCTCTCTGGCTAACTAGGGAACCCACTGCTTAAGCCTCAATAAAGCTTGCCTTGAGTGCTTCAAGTA
GTGTGTGCCCGTCTGTTGTGTGACTCTGGTAACTAGAGATCCCTCAGACCCTTTTAGTCAGTGTGGAAAA
TCTCTAGCAGTAGTAGTTCATGTCATCTTATTATTCAGTATTTATAACTTGCAAAGAAATGAATATCAGA
GAGTGAGAGGAACTTGTTTATTGCAGCTTATAATGGTTACAAATAAAGCAATAGCATCACAAATTTCACA
AATAAAGCATTTTTTTCACTGCATTCTAGTTGTGGTTTGTCCAAACTCATCAATGTATCTTATCATGTCT
GGCTCTAGCTATCCCGCCCCTAACTCCGCCCATCCCGCCCCTAACTCCGCCCAGTTCCGCCCATTCTCCG
CCCCATGGCTGACTAATTTTTTTTATTTATGCAGAGGCCGAGGCCGCCTCGGCCTCTGAGCTATTCCAGA
AGTAGTGAGGAGGCTTTTTTGGAGGCCTAGGGACGTACCCAATTCGCCCTATAGTGAGTCGTATTACGCG
CGCTCACTGGCCGTCGTTTTACAACGTCGTGACTGGGAAAACCCTGGCGTTACCCAACTTAATCGCCTTG
CAGCACATCCCCCTTTCGCCAGCTGGCGTAATAGCGAAGAGGCCCGCACCGATCGCCCTTCCCAACAGTT
GCGCAGCCTGAATGGCGAATGGG
[124 nt withheld, positions 5694-5817]
C
[91 nt withheld, positions 5819-5909]
A
[49 nt withheld, positions 5911-5959]
CCTTTGACGTTGGAGTCCACGTTCTTT
[37 nt withheld, positions 5987-6023]
ACCCTATCTCGGTCTATTCTTTTGATTTATAAGGGATTTTGCCGATTTCGGCCTATTGGTTAAAAAATGA
GCTGATTTAACAAAAATTTAACGCGAATTTTAACAAAATATTAACGCTTACAATTTAGGTGGCACTTTTC
GGGGAAATGTGCGCGGAACCCCTATTTGTTTATTTTTCTAAATACATTCAAATATGTATCCGCTCATGAG
ACAATAACCCTGATAAATGCTTCAATAATATTGAAAAAGGAAGAGTATGAGTATTCAACATTTCCGTGTC
GCCCTTATTCCCTTTTTTGCGGCATTTTGCCTTCCTGTTTTTGCTCACCCAGAAACGCTGGTGAAAGTAA
AAGATGCTGAAGATCAGTTGGGTGCACGAGTGGGTTACATCGAACTGGATCTCAACAGCGGTAAGATCCT
TGAGAGTTTTCGCCCCGAAGAACGTTTTCCAATGATGAGCACTTTTAAAGTTCTGCTATGTGGCGCGGTA
TTATCCCGTATTGACGCCGGGCAAGAGCAACTCGGTCGCCGCATACACTATTCTCAGAATGACTTGGTTG
AGTACTCACCAGTCACAGAAAAGCATCTTACGGATGGCATGACAGTAAGAGAATTATGCAGTGCTGCCAT
AACCATGAGTGATAACACTGCGGCCAACTTACTTCTGACAACGATCGGAGGACCGAAGGAGCTAACCGCT
TTTTTGCACAACATGGGGGATCATGTAACTCGCCTTGATCGTTGGGAACCGGAGCTGAATGAAGCCATAC
CAAACGACGAGCGTGACACCACGATGCCTGTAGCAATGGCAACAACGTTGCGCAAACTATTAACTGGCGA
ACTACTTACTCTAGCTTCCCGGCAACAATTAATAGACTGGATGGAGGCGGATAAAGTTGCAGGACCACTT
CTGCGCTCGGCCCTTCCGGCTGGCTGGTTTATTGCTGATAAATCTGGAGCCGGTGAGCGTGGGTCTCGCG
GTATCATTGCAGCACTGGGGCCAGATGGTAAGCCCTCCCGTATCGTAGTTATCTACACGACGGGGAGTCA
GGCAACTATGGATGAACGAAATAGACAGATCGCTGAGATAGGTGCCTCACTGATTAAGCATTGGTAACTG
TCAGACCAAGTTTACTCATATATACTTTAGATTGATTTAAAACTTCATTTTTAATTTAAAAGGATCTAGG
TGAAGATCCTTTTTGATAATCTCATGACCAAAATCCCTTAACGTGAGTTTTCGTTCCACTGAGCGTCAGA
CCCCGTAGAAAAGATCAAAGGATCTTCTTGAGATCCTTTTTTTCTGCGCGTAATCTGCTGCTTGCAAACA
AAAAAACCACCGCTACCAGCGGTGGTTTGTTTGCCGGATCAAGAGCTACCAACTCTTTTTCCGAAGGTAA
CTGGCTTCAGCAGAGCGCAGATACCAAATACTGTTCTTCTAGTGTAGCCGTAGTTAGGCCACCACTTCAA
GAACTCTGTAGCACCGCCTACATACCTCGCTCTGCTAATCCTGTTACCAGTGGCTGCTGCCAGTGGCGAT
AAGTCGTGTCTTACCGGGTTGGACTCAAGACGATAGTTACCGGATAAGGCGCAGCGGTCGGGCTGAACGG
GGGGTTCGTGCACACAGCCCAGCTTGGAGCGAACGACCTACACCGAACTGAGATACCTACAGCGTGAGCT
ATGAGAAAGCGCCACGCTTCCCGAAGGGAGAAAGGCGGACAGGTATCCGGTAAGCGGCAGGGTCGGAACA
GGAGAGCGCACGAGGGAGCTTCCAGGGGGAAACGCCTGGTATCTTTATAGTCCTGTCGGGTTTCGCCACC
TCTGACTTGAGCGTCGATTTTTGTGATGCTCGTCAGGGGGGCGGAGCCTATGGAAAAACGCCAGCAACGC
GGCCTTTTTACGGTTCCTGGCCTTTTGCTGGCCTTTTGCTCACATGTTCTTTCCTGCGTTATCCCCTGAT
TCTGTGGATAACCGTATTACCGCCTTTGAGTGAGCTGATACCGCTCGCCGCAGCCGAACGACCGAGCGCA
GCGAGTCAGTGAGCGAGGAAGCGGAAGAGCGCCCAATACGCAAACCGCCTCTCCCCGCGCGTTGGCCGAT
TCATTAATGCAGCTGGCACGACAGGTTTCCCGACTGGAAAGCGGGCAGTGAGCGCAACGCAATTAATGTG
AGTTAGCTCACTCATTAGGCACCCCAGGC
Features (pLannotate 1.2.2; 28 found; start..end, strand, type, name):
      1..31      +  promoter       lac promoter: promoter for the E. coli lac operon
     39..55      +  protein_bind   lac operator: The lac repressor binds to the lac operator to inhibit transcription in E. coli. This inhibition can be relieved by adding lactose or isopropyl-β-D-thiogalactopyranoside (IPTG). lac repressor encoded by lacI
    100..118     +  promoter       T3 promoter: promoter for bacteriophage T3 RNA polymerase
    146..372     +  promoter       RSV promoter: Rous sarcoma virus enhancer/promoter
    373..553     +  LTR            5' LTR (truncated): truncated 5' long terminal repeat (LTR) from HIV-1
    600..725     +  misc_feature   HIV-1 Ψ: packaging signal of human immunodeficiency virus type 1
    709..1072    +  CDS            HIV-1 gag (fragment): gag protein from human immunodeficiency virus 1; gag
   1218..1451    +  misc_feature   RRE: The Rev response element (RRE) of HIV-1 allows for Rev-dependent mRNA export from the nucleus to the cytoplasm.
   1828..1928    +  CDS            Rev (fragment): human immunodeficiency virus 1 (HIV-1) Rev protein; rev; enhances nuclear export of unspliced and incompletely spliced viral mRNAs
   1947..2063    +  misc_feature   cPPT/CTS: central polypurine tract and central termination sequence of HIV-1
   2086..2389    +  enhancer       CMV enhancer: human cytomegalovirus immediate early enhancer
   2390..2593    +  promoter       CMV promoter: human cytomegalovirus (CMV) immediate early promoter
   2631..3329    +  CDS            EGFP: EGFP is a basic (constitutively fluorescent) green fluorescent protein published in 1996, derived from Aequorea victoria. It is reported to be a rapidly-maturing weak dimer with moderate acid sensitivity.
   3396..4100    +  CDS            mNeonGreen: mNeonGreen is a basic (constitutively fluorescent) green/yellow fluorescent protein published in 2013, derived from Branchiostoma lanceolatum. It is reported to be a very rapidly-maturing monomer with moderate acid sensitivity.
   4106..4130    -  protein_bind   attB2: mutant version of attB; recombination site for the Gateway® BP reaction BP Clonase™
   4161..4749    +  misc_feature   WPRE: woodchuck hepatitis virus posttranscriptional regulatory element
   4816..4953    +  CDS            nef (fragment): NEF_HV1LA - Experimental evidence at protein level: Swiss-Prot protein existence level 1. Extracellular Nef protein targets CD4(+) T-lymphocytes for apoptosis by interacting with CXCR4 surface receptors. From Human immunodeficiency virus type 1 group M subtype B (isolate Lai) (HIV-1).
   4939..5119    +  LTR            5' LTR (truncated): truncated 5' long terminal repeat (LTR) from HIV-1
   5191..5312    +  polyA_signal   SV40 poly(A) signal: SV40 polyadenylation signal
   5352..5487    +  rep_origin     SV40 ori: SV40 origin of replication
   5508..5526    -  promoter       T7 promoter: promoter for bacteriophage T7 RNA polymerase
   5534..5689    +  CDS            lacZα (fragment): LacZα fragment of β-galactosidase; lacZ fragment
   5694..6122    +  rep_origin     f1 ori (sequence partly withheld): f1 bacteriophage origin of replication; arrow indicates direction of (+) strand synthesis
   6175..6279    +  promoter       AmpR promoter: bla
   6280..7140    +  CDS            AmpR: β-lactamase; bla; confers resistance to ampicillin, carbenicillin, and related antibiotics
   7311..7899    +  rep_origin     ori: high-copy-number ColE1/pMB1/pBR322/pUC origin of replication
   8082..8174    +  CDS            lacI (fragment): lac repressor; lacI; The lac repressor binds to the lac operator to inhibit transcription in E. coli. This inhibition can be relieved by adding lactose or isopropyl-β-D-thiogalactopyranoside (IPTG).
   8187..8208    +  protein_bind   CAP binding site: CAP binding activates transcription in the presence of cAMP. E. coli catabolite activator protein
