[The description below was written by a language model from this plasmid's Addgene catalogue record and pLannotate feature annotations shown in this document.]
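Description:
pLenti_CMV-EGFP-2A-mNeonGreen is an 8.2 kb lentiviral transfer plasmid on a custom backbone, built for mammalian expression of two green fluorescent proteins from a single transcript. It is propagated in E. coli under ampicillin selection (AmpR/β-lactamase). The annotated bacterial origin is of the ColE1/pUC type, although the catalogue lists the plasmid as low copy. An f1 origin, an SV40 origin and remnants of a lac/lacZα cloning region with T3 and T7 promoters are also present in the backbone.

The viral portion has a third-generation layout. An RSV promoter replaces the native U3 to drive a truncated HIV-1 5' LTR, so genomic RNA is produced in packaging cells without Tat. This is followed by the Ψ packaging signal with a partial gag sequence, the Rev response element for Rev-dependent nuclear export, and the cPPT/CTS, which aids nuclear import of the reverse-transcribed genome. The internal cassette uses the CMV enhancer and promoter to express EGFP followed by mNeonGreen. The name indicates a 2A self-cleaving peptide between them, consistent with the short unannotated gap separating the two coding sequences, so both proteins should be made as separate polypeptides. A residual attB2 Gateway site, a WPRE to boost transcript stability and expression, a truncated 3' LTR (labelled by the annotation tool as a 5' LTR) and an SV40 polyadenylation signal complete the cassette. No mammalian drug-selection marker is annotated.

The stated purpose is as a green reporter genome for pseudovirus experiments: particles packaged with a chosen envelope glycoprotein mark transduced cells with bright green fluorescence. The associated work examined SARS-CoV and SARS-CoV-2 spike-mediated infection of cells expressing human ACE2 variants.
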