Addgene plasmid #171599: pLenti_CMV-EGFP-2A-mNeonGreen
Purpose: Green lentiviral vector plasmid for pseudovirus experiments
Depositing lab: Kenneth Matreyek. Depositing organization: Case Western Reserve University. Publication: Mutants of human ACE2 differentially promote SARS-CoV and SARS-CoV-2 spike mediated infection. Shukla N, Roelle SM, Suzart VG, Bruchez AM, Matreyek KA. PLoS Pathog. 2021 Jul 16;17(7):e1009715. doi: 10.1371/journal.ppat.1009715. eCollection 2021 Jul. PubMed 34270613.
Backbone
  Vector backbone: Custom
  Vector type: Mammalian Expression, Lentiviral
Growth in bacteria
  Bacterial resistance: Ampicillin, 100 μg/mL
  Growth temperature: 37°C
  Growth strain: NEB Stable
  Growth instructions: Probably higher yield with TB
  Copy number: Low Copy
Gene/Insert 1
  Gene/Insert name: EGFP
Gene/Insert 2
  Gene/Insert name: mNeonGreen
Terms and licenses: Academic/Nonprofit Terms; Industry Terms: Not Available to Industry
How to cite: pLenti_CMV-EGFP-2A-mNeonGreen was a gift from Kenneth Matreyek (Addgene plasmid # 171599 ; http://n2t.net/addgene:171599 ; RRID:Addgene_171599)
